>Addgene plasmid #120997 | C86m | addgene full sequence | sequence record 236126 | Addgene NGS Result
AAACCATTATTATCATGACATTAACCTATAAAAATAGGCGTATCACGAGGCAGAATTTCAGATAAAAAAA
ATCCTTAGCTTTCGCTAAGGATGATTTCTGGAATTCGCGGCCGCTTCTAGAGACTAGTGGGTCTCAAATG
GTACGCTGGACTTTGTGGGATACCCTCGCTTTCCTGCTCCTGTTGAGTTTATTGCTGCCGTCATTGCTTA
TTATGTTCATCCCGTCAACATTCAAACGGCCTGTCTCATCATGGAAGGCGCTGAATTTACGGAAAACATT
ATTAATGGCGTCGAGCGTCCGGTTAAAGCCGCTGAATTGTTCGCGTTTACCTTGCGTGTACGCGCAGGAA
ACACTGACGTTCTTACTGACGCAGAAGAAAACGTGCGTCAAAAATTACGTGCGGAAGGAGTAAAGGTAGA
GACCTACTAGTAGCGGCCGCTGCAGGCTTCCTCGCTCACTGACTCGCTGCGCTCGGTCGTTCGGCTGCGG
CGAGCGGTATCAGCTCACTCAAAGGCGGTAATACGGTTATCCACAGAATCAGGGGATAACGCAGGAAAGA
ACATGTGAGCAAAAGGCCAGCAAAAGGCCAGGAACCGTAAAAAGGCCGCGTTGCTGGCGTTTTTCCACAG
GCTCCGCCCCCCTGACGAGCATCACAAAAATCGACGCTCAAGTCAGAGGTGGCGAAACCCGACAGGACTA
TAAAGATACCAGGCGTTTCCCCCTGGAAGCTCCCTCGTGCGCTCTCCTGTTCCGACCCTGCCGCTTACCG
GATACCTGTCCGCCTTTCTCCCTTCGGGAAGCGTGGCGCTTTCTCATAGCTCACGCTGTAGGTATCTCAG
TTCGGTGTAGGTCGTTCGCTCCAAGCTGGGCTGTGTGCACGAACCCCCCGTTCAGCCCGACCGCTGCGCC
TTATCCGGTAACTATCGTCTTGAGTCCAACCCGGTAAGACACGACTTATCGCCACTGGCAGCAGCCACTG
GTAACAGGATTAGCAGAGCGAGGTATGTAGGCGGTGCTACAGAGTTCTTGAAGTGGTGGCCTAACTACGG
CTACACTAGAAGAACAGTATTTGGTATCTGCGCTCTGCTGAAGCCAGTTACCTTCGGAAAAAGAGTTGGT
AGCTCTTGATCCGGCAAACAAACCACCGCTGGTAGCGGTGGTTTTTTTGTTTGCAAGCAGCAGATTACGC
GCAGAAAAAAAGGATCTCAAGAAGATCCTTTGATCTTTTCTACGGGGTCTGACGCTCAGTGGAACGAAAA
CTCACGTTAAGGGATTTTGGTCATGAGATTATCAAAAAGGATCTTCACCTAGATCCTTTTAAATTAAAAA
TGAAGTTTTAAATCAATCTAAAGTATATATGAGTAAACTTGGTCTGACAGTTACCAATGCTTAATCAGTG
AGGCACCTATCTCAGCGATCTGTCTATTTCGTTCATCCATAGTTGCCTGACTCCCCGTCGTGTAGATAAC
TACGATACGGGAGGGCTTACCATCTGGCCCCAGTGCTGCAATGATACCGCGCGACCCACGCTCACCGGCT
CCAGATTTATCAGCAATAAACCAGCCAGCCGGAAGGGCCGAGCGCAGAAGTGGTCCTGCAACTTTATCCG
CCTCCATCCAGTCTATTAATTGTTGCCGGGAAGCTAGAGTAAGTAGTTCGCCAGTTAATAGTTTGCGCAA
CGTTGTTGCCATTGCTACAGGCATCGTGGTGTCACGCTCGTCGTTTGGTATGGCTTCATTCAGCTCCGGT
TCCCAACGATCAAGGCGAGTTACATGATCCCCCATGTTGTGCAAAAAAGCGGTTAGCTCCTTCGGTCCTC
CGATCGTTGTCAGAAGTAAGTTGGCCGCAGTGTTATCACTCATGGTTATGGCAGCACTGCATAATTCTCT
TACTGTCATGCCATCCGTAAGATGCTTTTCTGTGACTGGTGAGTACTCAACCAAGTCATTCTGAGAATAG
TGTATGCGGCGACCGAGTTGCTCTTGCCCGGCGTCAATACGGGATAATACCGCGCCACATAGCAGAACTT
TAAAAGTGCTCATCATTGGAAAACGTTCTTCGGGGCGAAAACTCTCAAGGATCTTACCGCTGTTGAGATC
CAGTTCGATGTAACCCACTCGTGCACCCAACTGATCTTCAGCATCTTTTACTTTCACCAGCGTTTCTGGG
TGAGCAAAAACAGGAAGGCAAAATGCCGCAAAAAAGGGAATAAGGGCGACACGGAAATGTTGAATACTCA
TACTCTTCCTTTTTCAATATTATTGAAGCATTTATCAGGGTTATTGTCTCATGAGCGGATACATATTTGA
ATGTATTTAGAAAAATAAACAAATAGGGGTTCCGCGCACATTTCCCCGAAAAGTGCCACCTGACGTCTAA
G
Features (pLannotate 1.2.2; 7 found; start..end, strand, type, name):
     55..98      -  terminator     bacterial terminator: putative bacterial transcription terminator
    101..122     +  misc_feature   BioBrick prefix: BioBrick prefix for parts that do not start with "ATG"
    138..410     +  CDS            E: LYS_BPPHS - Experimental evidence at protein level: Swiss-Prot protein existence level 1. Induces host cell lysis. Inhibits the host translocase MraY activity that catalyzes the synthesis of lipid I, a necessary step for the host cell wall biosynthesis. From Enterobacteria phage phiX174 (Isolate Sanger) (Bacteriophage phi-X174).
    425..445     +  misc_feature   BioBrick suffix: universal suffix for all parts
    622..1210    -  rep_origin     ori: high-copy-number ColE1/pMB1/pBR322/pUC origin of replication
   1381..2241    -  CDS            AmpR: β-lactamase; bla; confers resistance to ampicillin, carbenicillin, and related antibiotics
   2242..2346    -  promoter       AmpR promoter: bla
