[The description below was written by a language model from this plasmid's Addgene catalogue record, the feature table of its GenBank file and pLannotate feature annotations shown in this document.]
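Description:
C86m is a basic part plasmid for MoClo Golden Gate assembly, belonging to the CIDAR MoClo Extension set, and carries a coding-sequence ("CD") part in the DVA destination vector backbone. It is a small (about 2.4 kb) bacterial synthetic biology plasmid maintained in E. coli through a high-copy ColE1/pUC-type origin of replication and selected with ampicillin via the β-lactamase gene driven by its native bla promoter.

The payload is a 281 bp synthetic insert, X174E, encoding the lysis protein E of bacteriophage phiX174. This protein inhibits the host translocase MraY, which catalyses lipid I synthesis, so cell wall biosynthesis is blocked and the cell lyses. It is therefore lethal to the bacterial host when expressed, although the depositor notes the toxin is nonhazardous. In the feature table the coding sequence sits between a BioBrick prefix and suffix, with a putative bacterial transcription terminator annotated just upstream on the opposite strand. No promoter or ribosome binding site is annotated next to the gene. That is consistent with a CD part stored without its own expression signals, and it would explain how a lethal gene can be propagated at high copy. The Golden Gate restriction sites and fusion overhangs are not annotated in the record.

The part is meant to be combined with separate promoter, ribosome binding site and terminator parts into transcription units, for example to build inducible lysis or kill-switch functions in engineered circuits, though the record does not name a specific application. The accompanying GenBank record covers only the 281 bp insert and has no feature annotation beyond its source.
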