Addgene plasmid #120997: C86m
Purpose: MoClo golden gate assembly CD part (phage lysis protein; lethal to host when expressed). Please see Supplemental Documents for annotated Genbank file.
Depositing lab: Richard Murray. Depositing organization: California Institute of Technology.
Backbone
  Vector backbone: DVA
  Backbone size w/o insert (bp): 2100
  Vector type: Synthetic Biology
Growth in bacteria
  Bacterial resistance: Ampicillin, 100 μg/mL
  Growth temperature: 37°C
  Growth strain: JM109
  Copy number: High Copy
Gene/Insert
  Gene/Insert name: X174E
  Species: Synthetic
  Insert size (bp): 281
  Cloning method: Gibson Cloning
  Sequencing primers: 5′ AAATAGGCGTATCACGAGGCA; 3′ TTACCGCCTTTGAGTGAGCTG
Terms and licenses: Academic/Nonprofit Terms; Industry Terms: Not Available to Industry
Depositor comments: Encodes bacterial toxin (nonhazardous).
How to cite: C86m was a gift from Richard Murray (Addgene plasmid # 120997 ; http://n2t.net/addgene:120997 ; RRID:Addgene_120997)
