LOCUS       Exported 281 bp ds-DNA linear SYN 28-MAY-2021
DEFINITION  MoClo golden gate assembly CD part (phage lysis protein; lethal to
            host when expressed). Please see Supplemental Documents for
            annotated Genbank file..
ACCESSION   .
VERSION     .
KEYWORDS    C86m
SOURCE      synthetic DNA construct
  ORGANISM  synthetic DNA construct
REFERENCE   1 (bases 1 to 281)
  TITLE     CIDAR MoClo Extension
REFERENCE   2 (bases 1 to 281)
  AUTHORS   .
  TITLE     Direct Submission
  JOURNAL   Exported May 28, 2021 from SnapGene Server 1.1.58
            http://www.snapgene.com
FEATURES             Location/Qualifiers
     source          1..281
                     /organism="synthetic DNA construct"
                     /mol_type="other DNA"
ORIGIN
        1 aatggtacgc tggactttgt gggataccct cgctttcctg ctcctgttga gtttattgct
       61 gccgtcattg cttattatgt tcatcccgtc aacattcaaa cggcctgtct catcatggaa
      121 ggcgctgaat ttacggaaaa cattattaat ggcgtcgagc gtccggttaa agccgctgaa
      181 ttgttcgcgt ttaccttgcg tgtacgcgca ggaaacactg acgttcttac tgacgcagaa
      241 gaaaacgtgc gtcaaaaatt acgtgcggaa ggagtaaagg t
//
